Addgene plasmid #90421: pM9_NR_NN
Purpose: TALEN Backbone for Phaeodactylum tricornutum_ NR promotor_NN
Depositing lab: Peter Kroth. Depositing organization: Universitaet Konstanz. Publication: A fast and reliable strategy to generate TALEN-mediated gene knockouts in the diatom Phaeodactylum tricornutum. Serif M, Lepetit B, Weissert K, Kroth PG, Rio Bartulos C. Algal Research Volume 23, April 2017, Pages 186–195 10.1016/j.algal.2017.02.005.
Backbone
  Vector backbone: pPha-NR
  Backbone manufacturer: GenBank_NCBI: JN180663
  Backbone size w/o insert (bp): 3860
  Total vector size (bp): 7011
  Modifications to backbone: Site directed mutagenesis of BsaI Restriction sites, to delete it. Zeocin resistance gene (Sh ble) from the pPha-NR vector was exchanged with the Nourseothricin resistance gene (nat).
  Vector type: Phaeodactylum tricornutum
  Selectable markers: Nourseothricin
Growth in bacteria
  Bacterial resistance: Chloramphenicol and Ampicillin, 25 & 100 μg/mL
  Growth temperature: 37°C
  Growth strain: ccdB Survival
  Copy number: High Copy
Gene/Insert
  Gene/Insert name: TALEN Backbone
  Species: Phaeodactylum tricornutum
Resource information
  A portion of this plasmid was derived from a plasmid made by: Tale Toolbox Feng Zhang, from Addgene. kit #1000000019
Terms and licenses: Academic/Nonprofit Terms; Industry Terms: Not Available to Industry
Depositor comments: N.E. Sanjana, L. Cong, Y. Zhou, M.M. Cunniff, G. Feng, F. Zhang A transcription activator-like effector toolbox for genome engineering Nat. Protoc., 7 (2012), pp. 171–192
How to cite: pM9_NR_NN was a gift from Peter Kroth (Addgene plasmid # 90421 ; http://n2t.net/addgene:90421 ; RRID:Addgene_90421)
