[The description below was written by a language model from this plasmid's Addgene catalogue record and pLannotate feature annotations shown in this document.]
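Description:
pM9_NR_NN is a TALEN destination (backbone) vector for genome editing in the diatom Phaeodactylum tricornutum, built on the pPha-NR expression plasmid. Its name and stated purpose indicate that the nuclease is driven by the NR (nitrate reductase) promoter of that backbone, although the promoter is not annotated in the feature table. In E. coli the plasmid replicates from a high-copy ColE1/pUC-type origin and carries AmpR. A second bacterial marker, chloramphenicol acetyltransferase, sits inside the cloning cassette. Because that cassette also encodes the gyrase toxin CcdB, the empty backbone must be maintained in a ccdB-tolerant strain. For selection in the diatom, the original zeocin resistance gene (Sh ble) was replaced with the nourseothricin acetyltransferase gene (nat). BsaI sites in the backbone were removed by site-directed mutagenesis.

The payload follows the layout of the TALE toolbox plasmids from which part of the construct was derived. An N-terminal TAL effector segment (annotated by homology to avrXa10) and a C-terminal TAL effector segment (avrBs3 homology) flank the CmR–ccdB stuffer, and the C-terminal part is fused to the FokI cleavage domain, followed by a fragment of the bGH polyadenylation signal. Removing the backbone BsaI sites is consistent with Golden Gate-type assembly, in which a custom array of TALE repeats replaces the CmR–ccdB cassette. This completes the reading frame while counter-selecting against uncut vector. The "NN" suffix presumably denotes the repeat-variable diresidue of the final half repeat built into the backbone, though the record does not say so explicitly. Other small hits, such as the HIV LTR, lacI, rop and bom fragments, are short partial matches with no evident function here. The vector is intended for building TALEN pairs for targeted gene knockouts in P. tricornutum.
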