Features (pLannotate 1.2.2; 19 found; start..end, strand, type, name):
    452..485     +  LTR            5' LTR (truncated) (fragment): truncated 5' long terminal repeat (LTR) from HIV-1
    501..519     +  promoter       T7 promoter: promoter for bacteriophage T7 RNA polymerase
    593..1060    +  CDS            avrXa10 (fragment): AVX10_XANOO - Experimental evidence at protein level: Swiss-Prot protein existence level 1. Avirulence protein. Induces the hypersensitive response (HR)in rice plants carrying the resistance gene Xa10. Activity depends on the presence of the core repeat domains; replacement with repeat domains from other proteins (AvrBs3 of X.euvesicatoria (AC P14727) or AvrXa7 of this organism) does not elicit the HR. Probably acts as a transcription factor in its host plant (rice) to induce plant resistance or disease. From Xanthomonas oryzae pv. oryzae.
   1091..1121    +  promoter       lac UV5 promoter: E. coli lac promoter with an "up" mutation
   1145..1174    +  promoter       cat promoter (fragment): promoter of the E. coli cat gene encoding chloramphenicol acetyltransferase
   1175..1834    +  CDS            CmR: chloramphenicol acetyltransferase; cat; confers resistance to chloramphenicol
   2013..2171    +  CDS            ccdA (fragment): CCDA_ECO57 - Also known as H, letA. Experimental evidence at protein level: Swiss-Prot protein existence level 1. Antitoxin component of a type II toxin-antitoxin (TA) system which inhibits the post-segregational killing (PSK) of plasmid-free cells, also referred to as a plasmid addiction system. Binds to and blocks the activity of CcdB; will also remove bound CcdB protein from the CcdB-GyrA complex by forming a CcdA-CcdB complex, a process termed rejuvenation. Functions as a transcriptional corepressor for the ccdAB operon, repression also requires CcdB (By similarity). From Escherichia coli
   2176..2478    +  CDS            ccdB: CCDB_ECOLI - Also known as G, letB, letD. Experimental evidence at protein level: Swiss-Prot protein existence level 1. Toxic component of a type II toxin-antitoxin (TA) system, functioning in plasmid maintainence. Responsible for the post- segregational killing (PSK) of plasmid-free cells, also referred to as a plasmid addiction system. Half-life of over 2 hours. Cell killing by CcdB is accompanied by filamentation, defects in chromosome and plasmid segregation, defects in cell division, formation of anucleate cells, decreased DNA synthesis and plasmid loss. Interferes with the activity of DN
   2590..2796    +  CDS            avrBs3 (fragment): AVRB3_XANEU - Experimental evidence at protein level: Swiss-Prot protein existence level 1. Avirulence protein. Acts as a transcription factor in C.annuum plants. In susceptible plants lacking the Bs3 resistance gene induces expression of a number of genes, including genes homologous to a family of auxin-induced genes, alpha-expansin genes, pectate lyase, anthocyanidin glucoside rhamnosyl transferase and at least one transcription factor, UPA20. Their expression leads to plant hypertrophy in mesophyll cells, probably mainly mediated by UPA20 (PubMed:17962565). In resistant plants induces the h
   2785..3372    +  CDS            fokIR (fragment): T2F1_PLAOK - Also known as rfoKI. Experimental evidence at protein level: Swiss-Prot protein existence level 1. Recognizes the double-stranded sequence 5'-GGATG-3'/3'-CATCC- 5' and cleaves respectively 14 bases after G-1 and 13 bases before C-1. From Planomicrobium okeanokoites (Planococcus okeanokoites) (Flavobacterium okeanokoites).
   3396..3461    +  polyA_signal   bGH poly(A) signal (fragment): bovine growth hormone polyadenylation signal
   3917..4486    +  CDS            NrsR: nourseothricin acetyltransferase; Streptomyces noursei nat1; confers resistance to nourseothricin
   4740..4758    -  promoter       T7 promoter: promoter for bacteriophage T7 RNA polymerase
   4780..4833    -  CDS            lacI (fragment): lac repressor; lacI; The lac repressor binds to the lac operator to inhibit transcription in E. coli. This inhibition can be relieved by adding lactose or isopropyl-β-D-thiogalactopyranoside (IPTG).
   5016..5604    -  rep_origin     ori: high-copy-number ColE1/pMB1/pBR322/pUC origin of replication
   5775..6635    -  CDS            AmpR: β-lactamase; bla; confers resistance to ampicillin, carbenicillin, and related antibiotics
   6636..6740    -  promoter       AmpR promoter: bla
   6835..6870    +  CDS            rop (fragment): Rop protein, which maintains plasmids at low copy number; rop
   6972..14      +  misc_feature   bom (fragment) (across the origin): basis of mobility region from pBR322
>Addgene plasmid #90421 | pM9_NR_NN | addgene full sequence | sequence record 183831 | Addgene NGS Result
TGCACCATATGCGGAAGTGACTGTAAACGAGAAGTGCACGAAGCCTTTTCTTGTGACGTCACAAACCGAA
CAGCCCTACGTGGCGTGCGACTTTCCGGCACTTTGGATATCGTTGCCCTATATGTATTGGGTGTATACAT
GTCGTATTCCAACTACGACAGAAAACAGTCAGTTACGGGTATTCGAACTTCCGGCACCTGCAGCGAGGAG
TTTTGTGTCCGTCGCACATCCTCCGTGCTTTCGGCACCTACGTAGGCGGCAAACTTCCTGCCTTCCGCCC
GCCTTGCGGCATTCCGGCTCCGGGCCAGAATTGCCCGGGTGTTCACAATTTTGCCTCCTCACGAAAAAAC
GTTCTACTTTGTATTTTGGTCGGGTTTCGGATCCTTCCAGCAACTATTCTCATTCAAAGTCACCACTTGT
GCGAACGGAATTCGATATCATCGACTAATTCGAGCTCTCTGGCTAACTAGAGAACCCACTGCTTACTGGC
TTATCGAAATTAATACGACTCACTATAGGGGCCACCATGGACTATAAGGACCACGACGGAGACTACAAGG
ATCATGATATTGATTACAAAGACGATGACGATAAGATGGCCCCAAAGAAGAAGCGGAAGGTCGGTATCCA
CGGAGTCCCAGCAGCCGTAGATTTGAGAACTTTGGGATATTCACAGCAGCAGCAGGAAAAGATCAAGCCC
AAAGTGAGGTCGACAGTCGCGCAGCATCACGAAGCGCTGGTGGGTCATGGGTTTACACATGCCCACATCG
TAGCCTTGTCGCAGCACCCTGCAGCCCTTGGCACGGTCGCCGTCAAGTACCAGGACATGATTGCGGCGTT
GCCGGAAGCCACACATGAGGCGATCGTCGGTGTGGGGAAACAGTGGAGCGGAGCCCGAGCGCTTGAGGCC
CTGTTGACGGTCGCGGGAGAGCTGAGAGGGCCTCCCCTTCAGCTGGACACGGGCCAGTTGCTGAAGATCG
CGAAGCGGGGAGGAGTCACGGCGGTCGAGGCGGTGCACGCGTGGCGCAATGCGCTCACGGGAGCACCCCT
CAACCTGACAGAGACCGCGGCCGCATTAGGCACCCCAGGCTTTACACTTTATGCTTCCGGCTCGTATAAT
GTGTGGATTTTGAGTTAGGATCCGTCGAGATTTTCAGGAGCTAAGGAAGCTAAAATGGAGAAAAAAATCA
CTGGATATACCACCGTTGATATATCCCAATGGCATCGTAAAGAACATTTTGAGGCATTTCAGTCAGTTGC
TCAATGTACCTATAACCAGACCGTTCAGCTGGATATTACGGCCTTTTTAAAGACCGTAAAGAAAAATAAG
CACAAGTTTTATCCGGCCTTTATTCACATTCTTGCCCGCCTGATGAATGCTCATCCGGAATTCCGTATGG
CAATGAAAGACGGTGAGCTGGTGATATGGGATAGTGTTCACCCTTGTTACACCGTTTTCCATGAGCAAAC
TGAAACGTTTTCATCGCTCTGGAGTGAATACCACGACGATTTCCGGCAGTTTCTACACATATATTCGCAA
GATGTGGCGTGTTACGGTGAAAACCTGGCCTATTTCCCTAAAGGGTTTATTGAGAATATGTTTTTCGTCT
CAGCCAATCCCTGGGTGAGTTTCACCAGTTTTGATTTAAACGTGGCCAATATGGACAACTTCTTCGCCCC
CGTTTTCACCATGGGCAAATATTATACGCAAGGCGACAAGGTGCTGATGCCGCTGGCGATTCAGGTTCAT
CATGCCGTTTGTGATGGCTTCCATGTCGGCAGAATGCTTAATGAATTACAACAGTACTGCGATGAGTGGC
AGGGCGGGGCGTAAAGATCTGGATCCGGCTTACTAAAAGCCAGATAACAGTATGCGTATTTGCGCGCTGA
TTTTTGCGGTATAAGAATATATACTGATATGTATACCCGAAGTATGTCAAAAAGAGGTATGCTATGAAGC
AGCGTATTACAGTGACAGTTGACAGCGACAGCTATCAGTTGCTCAAGGCATATATGATGTCAATATCTCC
GGTCTGGTAAGCACAACCATGCAGAATGAAGCCCGTCGTCTGCGTGCCGAACGCTGGAAAGCGGAAAATC
AGGAAGGGATGGCTGAGGTCGCCCGGTTTATTGAAATGAACGGCTCTTTTGCTGACGAGAACAGGGGCTG
GTGAAATGCAGTTTAAGGTTTACACCTATAAAAGAGAGAGCCGTTATCGTCTGTTTGTGGATGTACAGAG
TGATATTATTGACACGCCCGGGCGACGGATGGTGATCCCCCTGGCCAGTGCACGTCTGCTGTCAGATAAA
GTCTCCCGTGAACTTTACCCGGTGGTGCATATCGGGGATGAAAGCTGGCGCATGATGACCACCGATATGG
CCAGTGTGCCGGTCTCCGTTATCGGGGAAGAAGTGGCTGATCTCAGCCACCGCGAAAATGACATCAAAAA
CGCCATTAACCTGATGTTCTGGGGAATATAAATGTCAGGCTCCCTTATACACAGCCAGTCTGCAGGTCGA
CGGTCTCGACTCACGCCTGAGCAGGTAGTGGCTATTGCATCCAACAACGGGGGCAGACCCGCACTGGAGT
CAATCGTGGCCCAGCTTTCGAGGCCGGACCCCGCGCTGGCCGCACTCACTAATGATCATCTTGTAGCGCT
GGCCTGCCTCGGCGGACGACCCGCCTTGGATGCGGTGAAGAAGGGGCTCCCGCACGCGCCTGCATTGATT
AAGCGGACCAACAGAAGGATTCCCGAGAGGACATCACATCGAGTGGCAGGTTCCCAACTCGTGAAGAGTG
AACTTGAGGAGAAAAAGTCGGAGCTGCGGCACAAATTGAAATACGTACCGCATGAATACATCGAACTTAT
CGAAATTGCTAGGAACTCGACTCAAGACAGAATCCTTGAGATGAAGGTAATGGAGTTCTTTATGAAGGTT
TATGGATACCGAGGGAAGCATCTCGGTGGATCACGAAAACCCGACGGAGCAATCTATACGGTGGGGAGCC
CGATTGATTACGGAGTGATCGTCGACACGAAAGCCTACAGCGGTGGGTACAATCTTCCCATCGGGCAGGC
AGATGAGATGCAACGTTATGTCGAAGAAAATCAGACCAGGAACAAACACATCAATCCAAATGAGTGGTGG
AAAGTGTATCCTTCATCAGTGACCGAGTTTAAGTTTTTGTTTGTCTCTGGGCATTTCAAAGGCAACTATA
AGGCCCAGCTCACACGGTTGAATCACATTACGAACTGCAATGGTGCGGTTTTGTCCGTAGAGGAACTGCT
CATTGGTGGAGAAATGATCAAAGCGGGAACTCTGACACTGGAAGAAGTCAGACGCAAGTTTAACAATGGC
GAGATCAATTTCCGCTCATAAAAAATCAGCCTCGACTGTGCCTTCTAGTTGCCAGCCATCTGTTGTTTGC
CCCTCCCCCGTGCCTTCCTTGACCCTGGAAGCTTCAATTTACTTTAAGACTAGCGCAATTTTTTTCTTAC
ATTAGATGAACATAAAACGACGATGAGGATCACTGTTAGGGAAACGATGAACTACGCTGAGGACTTCCTA
TTATTCGTCCTTTGATGGCGTGGTTGTTCTTTGGTTTGCGGCCGAGCGCAACGACCAAGCCCTGTACCAA
AAACGAAGTTGATAATCAGATATTTGAGTTGTAACAAGAAACTAAAGCATTATTTTAGCAGTAGCACGAA
TCAGGATCTAAAATGAACGCATCCGGAGAGATTCAAAATTCAATCTGTTTGGACCTGGATAAGACACAAG
AGCGACATCCTGACATGAACGCCGTAAACAGCAAATCCTGGTTGAACACGTATCCTTTTGGGGGCCTCCC
GCTACGACGCTCGCTCCAGCTGGGGCTTCCTTACTATACACAGCGCGCATATTTCACGGTTGCCAGATGA
CCACTCTTGACGACACGGCTTACCGGTACCGCACCAGTGTCCCGGGGGACGCCGAGGCCATCGAGGCACT
GGATGGGTCCTTCACCACCGACACCGTCTTCCGCGTCACCGCCACCGGGGACGGCTTCACCCTGCGGGAG
GTGCCGGTGGACCCGCCCCTGACCAAGGTGTTCCCCGACGACGAATCGGACGACGAATCGGACGACGGGG
AGGACGGCGACCCGGACTCCCGGACGTTCGTCGCGTACGGGGACGACGGCGACCTGGCGGGCTTCGTGGT
CGTCTCGTACTCCGGCTGGAACCGCCGGCTGACCGTCGAGGACATCGAGGTCGCCCCGGAGCACCGGGGG
CACGGGGTCGGGCGCGCGTTGATGGGGCTCGCGACGGAGTTCGCCCGCGAGCGGGGCGCCGGGCACCTCT
GGCTGGAGGTCACCAACGTCAACGCACCGGCGATCCACGCGTACCGGCGGATGGGGTTCACCCTCTGCGG
CCTGGACACCGCCCTGTACGACGGCACCGCCTCGGACGGCGAGCAGGCGCTCTACATGAGCATGCCCTGC
CCCTGAAAACCTTCCTTAAAAATTTAATTTTCATTAGTTGCAGTCACTCCGCTTTGGTTTCACAGTCAGG
AATAACACTAGCTCGTCTTCACCATGGATGCCAATCTCGCCTATTCATGGTGTATAAAAGTTCAACATCC
AAAGCTAGAACTTTTGGAAAGAGAAAGAATATCCGAATAGGGCACGGCGTGCCGTATTGTTGGAGTGGAC
TAGCAGAAAGTGAGGAAGGCACAGGATGAGTTTTCTCGAGGCCGGACTCCCTATAGTGAGTCGTATTAAT
TTCGATAAGCCAGGTTAACCTGCATTAATGAATCGGCCAACGCGCGGGGAGAGGCGGTTTGCGTATTGGG
CGCTCTTCCGCTTCCTCGCTCACTGACTCGCTGCGCTCGGTCGTTCGGCTGCGGCGAGCGGTATCAGCTC
ACTCAAAGGCGGTAATACGGTTATCCACAGAATCAGGGGATAACGCAGGAAAGAACATGTGAGCAAAAGG
CCAGCAAAAGGCCAGGAACCGTAAAAAGGCCGCGTTGCTGGCGTTTTTCCATAGGCTCCGCCCCCCTGAC
GAGCATCACAAAAATCGACGCTCAAGTCAGAGGTGGCGAAACCCGACAGGACTATAAAGATACCAGGCGT
TTCCCCCTGGAAGCTCCCTCGTGCGCTCTCCTGTTCCGACCCTGCCGCTTACCGGATACCTGTCCGCCTT
TCTCCCTTCGGGAAGCGTGGCGCTTTCTCATAGCTCACGCTGTAGGTATCTCAGTTCGGTGTAGGTCGTT
CGCTCCAAGCTGGGCTGTGTGCACGAACCCCCCGTTCAGCCCGACCGCTGCGCCTTATCCGGTAACTATC
GTCTTGAGTCCAACCCGGTAAGACACGACTTATCGCCACTGGCAGCAGCCACTGGTAACAGGATTAGCAG
AGCGAGGTATGTAGGCGGTGCTACAGAGTTCTTGAAGTGGTGGCCTAACTACGGCTACACTAGAAGAACA
GTATTTGGTATCTGCGCTCTGCTGAAGCCAGTTACCTTCGGAAAAAGAGTTGGTAGCTCTTGATCCGGCA
AACAAACCACCGCTGGTAGCGGTGGTTTTTTTGTTTGCAAGCAGCAGATTACGCGCAGAAAAAAAGGATC
TCAAGAAGATCCTTTGATCTTTTCTACGGGGTCTGACGCTCAGTGGAACGAAAACTCACGTTAAGGGATT
TTGGTCATGAGATTATCAAAAAGGATCTTCACCTAGATCCTTTTAAATTAAAAATGAAGTTTTAAATCAA
TCTAAAGTATATATGAGTAAACTTGGTCTGACAGTTACCAATGCTTAATCAGTGAGGCACCTATCTCAGC
GATCTGTCTATTTCGTTCATCCATAGTTGCCTGACTCCCCGTCGTGTAGATAACTACGATACGGGAGGGC
TTACCATCTGGCCCCAGTGCTGCAATGATACCGCGGGACCCACGCTCACCGGCTCCAGATTTATCAGCAA
TAAACCAGCCAGCCGGAAGGGCCGAGCGCAGAAGTGGTCCTGCAACTTTATCCGCCTCCATCCAGTCTAT
TAATTGTTGCCGGGAAGCTAGAGTAAGTAGTTCGCCAGTTAATAGTTTGCGCAACGTTGTTGCCATTGCT
ACAGGCATCGTGGTGTCACGCTCGTCGTTTGGTATGGCTTCATTCAGCTCCGGTTCCCAACGATCAAGGC
GAGTTACATGATCCCCCATGTTGTGCAAAAAAGCGGTTAGCTCCTTCGGTCCTCCGATCGTTGTCAGAAG
TAAGTTGGCCGCAGTGTTATCACTCATGGTTATGGCAGCACTGCATAATTCTCTTACTGTCATGCCATCC
GTAAGATGCTTTTCTGTGACTGGTGAGTACTCAACCAAGTCATTCTGAGAATAGTGTATGCGGCGACCGA
GTTGCTCTTGCCCGGCGTCAATACGGGATAATACCGCGCCACATAGCAGAACTTTAAAAGTGCTCATCAT
TGGAAAACGTTCTTCGGGGCGAAAACTCTCAAGGATCTTACCGCTGTTGAGATCCAGTTCGATGTAACCC
ACTCGTGCACCCAACTGATCTTCAGCATCTTTTACTTTCACCAGCGTTTCTGGGTGAGCAAAAACAGGAA
GGCAAAATGCCGCAAAAAAGGGAATAAGGGCGACACGGAAATGTTGAATACTCATACTCTTCCTTTTTCA
ATATTATTGAAGCATTTATCAGGGTTATTGTCTCATGAGCGGATACATATTTGAATGTATTTAGAAAAAT
AAACAAATAGGGGTTCCGCGCACATTTCCCCGAAAAGTGCCACCTGACGTCTAAGAAACCATTATTATCA
TGACATTAACCTATAAAAATAGGCGTATCACGAGGCCCTTTCGTCTCGCGCGTTTCGGTGATGACGGTGA
AAACCTCTGACACATGCAGCTCCCGGAGACGGTCACAGCTTGTCTGTAAGCGGATGCCGGGAGCAGACAA
GCCCGTCAGGGCGCGTCAGCGGGTGTTGGCGGGTGTCGGGGCTGGCTTAACTATGCGGCATCAGAGCAGA
TTGTACTGAGAG
